>Addgene plasmid #237356 | HDM_RSV_A_2020_F | addgene full sequence | sequence record 469314 | Addgene NGS Result
TTGAGATCCTTTTTTTCTGCGCGTAATCTGCTGCTTGCAAACAAAAAAACCACCGCTACCAGCGGTGGTT
TGTTTGCCGGATCAAGAGCTACCAACTCTTTTTCCGAAGGTAACTGGCTTCAGCAGAGCGCAGATACCAA
ATACTGTTCTTCTAGTGTAGCCGTAGTTAGGCCACCACTTCAAGAACTCTGTAGCACCGCCTACATACCT
CGCTCTGCTAATCCTGTTACCAGTGGCTGCTGCCAGTGGCGATAAGTCGTGTCTTACCGGGTTGGACTCA
AGACGATAGTTACCGGATAAGGCGCAGCGGTCGGGCTGAACGGGGGGTTCGTGCACACAGCCCAGCTTGG
AGCGAACGACCTACACCGAACTGAGATACCTACAGCGTGAGCTATGAGAAAGCGCCACGCTTCCCGAAGG
GAGAAAGGCGGACAGGTATCCGGTAAGCGGCAGGGTCGGAACAGGAGAGCGCACGAGGGAGCTTCCAGGG
GGAAACGCCTGGTATCTTTATAGTCCTGTCGGGTTTCGCCACCTCTGACTTGAGCGTCGATTTTTGTGAT
GCTCGTCAGGGGGGCGGAGCCTATGGAAAAACGCCAGCAACGGAGATGCGCCGCGTGCGGCTGCTGGAGA
TGGCGGACGCGATGGATATGTTCTGCCAAGGGTTGGTTTGCGCATTCACAGTTCTCCGCAAGAATTGATT
GGCTCCAATTCTTGGAGTGGTGAATCCGTTAGCGAGGTGCCGCCGGCTTCCATTCAGGTCGAGGTGGCCC
GGCTCCATGCACCGCGACGCAACGCGGGGAGGCAGACAAGGTATAGGGCGGCGCCTACAATCCATGCCAA
CCCGTTCCATGTGCTCGCCGAGGCGGCATAAATCGCCGTGACGATCAGCGGTCCAATGATCGAAGTTAGG
CTGGTAAGAGCCGCGAGCGATCCTTGAAGCTGTCCCTGATGGTCGTCATCTACCTGCCTGGACAGCATGG
CCTGCAACGCGGGCATCCCGATGCCGCCGGAAGCGAGAAGAATCATAATGGGGAAGGCCATCCAGCCTCG
CGTCGGGGAGCTTTTTGCAAAAGCCTAGGCCTCCAAAAAAGCCTCCTCACTACTTCTGGAATAGCTCAGA
GGCCGAGGCGGCCTCGGCCTCTGCATAAATAAAAAAAATTAGTCAGCCATGAGCTTGGCCCATTGCATAC
GTTGTATCCATATCATAATATGTACATTTATATTGGCTCATGTCCAACATTACCGCCATGTTGACATTGA
TTATTGACTAGTTATTAATAGTAATCAATTACGGGGTCATTAGTTCATAGCCCATATATGGAGTTCCGCG
TTACATAACTTACGGTAAATGGCCCGCCTGGCTGACCGCCCAACGACCCCCGCCCATTGACGTCAATAAT
GACGTATGTTCCCATAGTAACGCCAATAGGGACTTTCCATTGACGTCAATGGGTGGAGTATTTACGGTAA
ACTGCCCACTTGGCAGTACATCAAGTGTATCATATGCCAAGTACGCCCCCTATTGACGTCAATGACGGTA
AATGGCCCGCCTGGCATTATGCCCAGTACATGACCTTATGGGACTTTCCTACTTGGCAGTACATCTACGT
ATTAGTCATCGCTATTACCATGGTGATGCGGTTTTGGCAGTACATCAATGGGCGTGGATAGCGGTTTGAC
TCACGGGGATTTCCAAGTCTCCACCCCATTGACGTCAATGGGAGTTTGTTTTGGCACCAAAATCAACGGG
ACTTTCCAAAATGTCGTAACAACTCCGCCCCATTGACGCAAATGGGCGGTAGGCGTGTACGGTGGGAGGT
CTATATAAGCAGAGCTCGTTTAGTGAACCGTCAGATCGCCTGGAGACGCCATCCACGCTGTTTTGACCTC
CATAGAAGACACCGGGACCGATCCAGCCTCCCCTCGAAGCTGATCCTGAGAACTTCAGGGTGAGTCTATG
GGACCCTTGATGTTTTCTTTCCCCTTCTTTTCTATGGTTAAGTTCATGTCATAGGAAGGGGAGAAGTAAC
AGGGTACACATATTGACCAAATCAGGGTAATTTTGCATTTGTAATTTTAAAAAATGCTTTCTTCTTTTAA
TATACTTTTTTGTTTATCTTATTTCTAATACTTTCCCTAATCTCTTTCTTTCAGGGCAATAATGATACAA
TGTATCATGCCTCTTTGCACCATTCTAAAGAATAACAGTGATAATTTCTGGGTTAAGGCAATAGCAATAT
TTCTGCATATAAATATTTCTGCATATAAATTGTAACTGATGTAAGAGGTTTCATATTGCTAATAGCAGCT
ACAATCCAGCTACCATTCTGCTTTTATTTTATGGTTGGGATAAGGCTGGATTATTCTGAGTCCAAGCTAG
GCCCTTTTGCTAATCATGTTCATACCTCTTATCTTCCTCCCACAGCTCCTGGGCAACGTGCTGGTCTGTG
TGCTGGCCCATCACTTTGGCAAAGAATTCCGCGGGCGGCCGCGCCACCATGGAGCTGCCCATCCTGAAAA
CCAACGCCATCACTACAATCCTGGCCGCCGTGACTCTGTGCTTCGCCTCATCCCAGAACATCACCGAGGA
GTTTTATCAGTCAACCTGTAGTGCCGTGTCTAAGGGCTATCTGTCCGCCCTGCGCACCGGTTGGTATACC
TCTGTGATCACTATCGAACTGAGCAATATTAAGGAGAACAAGTGCAACGGCACAGACGCCAAGGTGAAGC
TGATCAAGCAGGAGCTGGATAAGTATAAGAACGCCGTTACCGAACTGCAGCTGCTGATGCAGTCCACCCC
CGCCGCTAATTCCCGCGCCAGACGGGAACTGCCCCGCTTCATGAACTACACCCTGAATAACACTAAGAAC
ACCAACGTGACGCTTTCCAAGAAGAGGAAGAGGAGGTTCCTGGGGTTCCTGCTGGGCGTGGGCAGCGCCA
TCGCCAGCGGAATTGCCGTGAGCAAGGTGCTGCATCTGGAGGGCGAGGTCAACAAGATTAAGTCAGCCCT
GCTGAGCACCAACAAGGCCGTGGTGTCCCTGAGCAACGGTGTGAGCGTGCTGACAAGCAAAGTGCTGGAC
CTGAAGAACTACATTGACAAGCAGCTGCTGCCAATCGTCAATAAGCAGAGTTGCTCCATCAGCAATATTG
AGACTGTGATCGAGTTCCAGCAGAAGAATAACCGCCTGCTGGAGATTACCAGGGAGTTCAGCGTGAATGC
AGGCGTGACCACCCCCGTGTCCACCTATATGCTGACTAATAGCGAGCTGCTGAGCCTGATCAACGATATG
CCAATCACCAACGACCAGAAGAAGCTGATGTCATCCAATGTGCAGATTGTGCGCCAGCAGAGCTACAGCA
TTATGTCCATCATCAAGGAAGAGGTGCTGGCTTACGTGGTGCAGCTGCCTCTGTACGGAGTGATCGATAC
CCCATGCTGGAAGCTCCACACCTCTCCACTCTGTACTACCAACACAAAGGAGGGCAGCAACATCTGTCTG
ACCCGCACCGATCGCGGATGGTACTGCGACAACGCTGGCAGCGTGAGCTTCTTTCCCCAGGCCGAGACTT
GTAAGGTGCAGAGCAACAGGGTGTTCTGTGATACCATGAATAGTCTGACCCTCCCCTCTGAGGTGAATCT
GTGCAACATCGACATCTTCAACCCCAAGTACGATTGTAAGATCATGACATCTAAGACCGATGTGAGTAGC
AGCGTGATCACTTCCCTGGGCGCCATCGTGAGCTGCTACGGCAAGACCAAATGCACCGCCTCTAATAAGA
ACAGGGGTATCATCAAGACATTTAGCAACGGGTGTGACTACGTGTCTAATAAGGGGGTGGATACCGTGAG
TGTGGGCAACACCCTGTATTACGTGAACAAGCAGGAAGGCAAATCCCTGTACGTGAAAGGCGAACCTATC
ATCAACTTCTACGACCCACTGGTGTTCCCCAGCGACGAGTTCGATGCCTCCATCAGCCAGGTGAATGAGA
AGATCAACCAGAGCCTGGCTTTTATCAGAAAGTCTGACGAGCTGCTGCACAACGTGAATGCCGGAAAGTC
CACCACTAATATTATGATCACCACTATAATCATTGTGATCATCGTGATTCTGCTGTCCCTGATCGCTGTG
GGTCTGCTGCTGTACTGCAAGGCTCGCTCCACTCCCGTGACACTCAGCAAGGACCAGCTGAGCGGCATCA
ACAATATCGCATTTTCCAATTAATGAAAGCTTATCGATACCGTCGACCTCGAGGGCCCAGATCTAATTCA
CCCCACCAGTGCAGGCTGCCTATCAGAAAGTGGTGGCTGGTGTGGCTAATGCCCTGGCCCACAAGTATCA
CTAAGCTCGCTTTCTTGCTGTCCAATTTCTATTAAAGGTTCCTTTGTTCCCTAAGTCCAACTACTAAACT
GGGGGATATTATGAAGGGCCTTGAGCATCTGGATTCTGCCTAATAAAAAACATTTATTTTCATTGCAATG
ATGTATTTAAATTATTTCTGAATATTTTACTAAAAAGGGAATGTGGGAGGTCAGTGCATTTAAAACATAA
AGAAATGAAGAGCTAGTTCAAACCTTGGGAAAATACACTATATCTTAAACTCCATGAAAGAAGGTGAGGC
TGCAAACAGCTAATGCACATTGGCAACAGCCCCTGATGCCTATGCCTTATTCATCCCTCAGAAAAGGATT
CAAGTAGAGGCTTGATTTGGAGGTTAAAGTTTTGCTATGCTGTATTTTACATTACTTATTGTTTTAGCTG
TCCTCATGAATGTCTTTTCACTACCCATTTGCTTATCCTGCATCTCTCAGCCTTGACTCCACTCAGTTCT
CTTGCTTAGAGATACCACCTTTCCCCTGAAGTGTTCCTTCCATGTTTTACGGCGAGATGGTTTCTCCTCG
CCTGGCCACTCAGCCTTAGTTGTCTCTGTTGTCTTATAGAGGTCTACTTGAAGAAGGAAAAACAGGGGGC
ATGGTTTGACTGTCCTGTGAGCCCTTCTTCCCTGCCTCCCCCACTCACAGTGACCCGGAATCCCTCGACA
TGGCAGTCTAGATCATTCTTGAAGACGAAAGGGCCTCGTGATACGCCTATTTTTATAGGTTAATGTCATG
ATAATAATGGTTTCTTAGACGTCAGGTGGCACTTTTCGGGGAAATGTGCGCGGAACCCCTATTTGTTTAT
TTTTCTAAATACATTCAAATATGTATCCGCTCATGAGACAATAACCCTGATAAATGCTTCAATAATATTG
AAAAAGGAAGAGTATGAGTATTCAACATTTCCGTGTCGCCCTTATTCCCTTTTTTGCGGCATTTTGCCTT
CCTGTTTTTGCTCACCCAGAAACGCTGGTGAAAGTAAAAGATGCTGAAGATCAGTTGGGTGCACGAGTGG
GTTACATCGAACTGGATCTCAACAGCGGTAAGATCCTTGAGAGTTTTCGCCCCGAAGAACGTTTTCCAAT
GATGAGCACTTTTAAAGTTCTGCTATGTGGCGCGGTATTATCCCGTATTGACGCCGGGCAAGAGCAACTC
GGTCGCCGCATACACTATTCTCAGAATGACTTGGTTGAGTACTCACCAGTCACAGAAAAGCATCTTACGG
ATGGCATGACAGTAAGAGAATTATGCAGTGCTGCCATAACCATGAGTGATAACACTGCGGCCAACTTACT
TCTGACAACGATCGGAGGACCGAAGGAGCTAACCGCTTTTTTGCACAACATGGGGGATCATGTAACTCGC
CTTGATCGTTGGGAACCGGAGCTGAATGAAGCCATACCAAACGACGAGCGTGACACCACGATGCCTGTAG
CAATGGCAACAACGTTGCGCAAACTATTAACTGGCGAACTACTTACTCTAGCTTCCCGGCAACAATTAAT
AGACTGGATGGAGGCGGATAAAGTTGCAGGACCACTTCTGCGCTCGGCCCTTCCGGCTGGCTGGTTTATT
GCTGATAAATCTGGAGCCGGTGAGCGTGGGTCTCGCGGTATCATTGCAGCACTGGGGCCAGATGGTAAGC
CCTCCCGTATCGTAGTTATCTACACGACGGGGAGTCAGGCAACTATGGATGAACGAAATAGACAGATCGC
TGAGATAGGTGCCTCACTGATTAAGCATTGGTAACTGTCAGACCAAGTTTACTCATATATACTTTAGATT
GATTTAAAACTTCATTTTTAATTTAAAAGGATCTAGGTGAAGATCCTTTTTGATAATCTCATGACCAAAA
TCCCTTAACGTGAGTTTTCGTTCCACTGAGCGTCAGACCCCGTAGAAAAGATCAAAGGATCTTC
Features (pLannotate 1.2.2; 13 found; start..end, strand, type, name):
      1..589     +  rep_origin     ori: high-copy-number ColE1/pMB1/pBR322/pUC origin of replication
    754..1055    -  CDS            TcR (fragment): tetracycline efflux protein; tet; confers resistance to tetracycline
   1078..1171    -  rep_origin     SV40 ori (fragment): SV40 origin of replication
   1253..1632    +  enhancer       CMV enhancer: human cytomegalovirus immediate early enhancer
   1633..1836    +  promoter       CMV promoter: human cytomegalovirus (CMV) immediate early promoter
   1950..2425    +  intron         β-globin intron: internally truncated intron from human β-globin
   2429..2479    +  CDS            HBB (fragment): HBB_COLGU - Experimental evidence at transcript level: Swiss-Prot protein existence level 2. Involved in oxygen transport from the lung to the various peripheral tissues. From Colobus guereza (Mantled guereza) (Eastern black-and-white colobus monkey).
   2499..4220    +  CDS            F: FUS_HRSVR - Experimental evidence at protein level: Swiss-Prot protein existence level 1. [Fusion glycoprotein F2]: Major determinant of the species specificity of RSV infection. The trimer of F1-F2 (F protein) also facilitates the attachment to host cell by binding to host heparan sulfate. F protein is involved in the entry into the host cell through the interaction with host IGFR1. This interaction activates PRKCZ/PKCzeta that recruits host NCL/nucleolin to the apical cell surface where it can bind fusion glycoprotein F1. Later in infection, F protein expressed at the plasma membrane of infe
   4227..4255    +  misc_feature   MCS (fragment): pBluescript multiple cloning site
   4267..4341    +  CDS            HBB (fragment): HBB_PONPY - Experimental evidence at transcript level: Swiss-Prot protein existence level 2. Involved in oxygen transport from the lung to the various peripheral tissues. From Pongo pygmaeus (Bornean orangutan).
   4345..4739    +  polyA_signal   β-globin poly(A): human β-globin polyadenylation signal
   5159..5263    +  promoter       AmpR promoter: bla
   5264..6124    +  CDS            AmpR: β-lactamase; bla; confers resistance to ampicillin, carbenicillin, and related antibiotics
