[The description below was written by a language model from this plasmid's Addgene catalogue record and pLannotate feature annotations shown in this document.]
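Description:
HDM_RSV_A_2020_F is a mammalian expression plasmid of about 6.3 kb, built on the HDM backbone, that produces the fusion (F) glycoprotein of a respiratory syncytial virus subtype A strain from 2020. The F coding sequence was human codon optimized from a deposited viral genome record. In bacteria the plasmid is maintained at high copy by a ColE1/pUC-type origin and selected with ampicillin through a β-lactamase gene driven by its own promoter. The annotation also picks up a partial tetracycline-resistance gene and a partial SV40 origin. Both are fragments, apparently left over from earlier vector construction, and should not be assumed to be functional.

The expression cassette places the human cytomegalovirus immediate-early enhancer and promoter upstream of an internally truncated human β-globin intron, which is spliced out of the transcript and generally improves mRNA processing and expression. The F open reading frame follows, then a short remnant of a multiple cloning site and the human β-globin polyadenylation signal. The small "HBB" fragments flagged on either side of the insert match β-globin exon sequence that flanks the intron and the poly(A) region, and are most likely part of that β-globin framework, not fusions to F. No epitope tags or reporters are annotated.

The stated purpose is simply expression of this recent RSV A F protein in mammalian cells. The associated publication examines how F evolution affects escape from monoclonal antibodies and neutralization by human polyclonal sera, so the plasmid was presumably used to supply this F variant for neutralization studies of that kind, although the record does not describe the assay format.
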