Addgene plasmid #237356: HDM_RSV_A_2020_F
Purpose: Expression plasmid for RSV A F from 2020
Depositing lab: Jesse Bloom. Publication: RSV F evolution escapes some monoclonal antibodies but does not strongly erode neutralization by human polyclonal sera. Simonich CAL, McMahon TE, Ju X, Yu TC, Brunette N, Stevens-Ayers T, Boeckh MJ, King NP, Greninger AL, Bloom JD. J Virol. 2025 Jul 3:e0053125. doi: 10.1128/jvi.00531-25. PubMed 40607811.
Backbone
  Vector backbone: HDM
  Vector type: Mammalian Expression
Growth in bacteria
  Bacterial resistance: Ampicillin, 100 μg/mL
  Growth temperature: 37°C
  Growth strain: DH5alpha
  Copy number: High Copy
Gene/Insert
  Gene/Insert name: RSV A F from 2020 human codon optimized from Genbank Accesion PP495954
  Species: RSV
  Promoter: CMV
  Cloning method: Restriction Enzyme; 5′ cloning site Unknown (unknown if destroyed)
Terms and licenses: Academic/Nonprofit Terms; Industry Terms: Not Available to Industry
Depositor comments: Please visit https://doi.org/10.1101/2025.03.11.642476 for bioRxiv preprint.
How to cite: HDM_RSV_A_2020_F was a gift from Jesse Bloom (Addgene plasmid # 237356 ; http://n2t.net/addgene:237356 ; RRID:Addgene_237356)
